>Addgene plasmid #116098 | PB-CMV-TO-Casp-rastvTEV-teTVMV2 | addgene full sequence | sequence record 225509 | Addgene NGS Result
ACTCTTCCTTTTTCAATATTATTGAAGCATTTATCAGGGTTATTGTCTCATGAGCGGATACATATTTGAA
TGTATTTAGAAAAATAAACAAATAGGGGTTCCGCGCACATTTCCCCGAAAAGTGCCACCTAAATTGTAAG
CGTTAATATTTTGTTAAAATTCGCGTTAAATTTTTGTTAAATCAGCTCATTTTTTAACCAATAGGCCGAA
ATCGGCAAAATCCCTTATAAATCAAAAGAATAGACCGAGATAGGGT
[37 nt withheld, positions 257-293]
AAAGAACGTGGACTCCAACGTCAAAGG
[49 nt withheld, positions 321-369]
T
[91 nt withheld, positions 371-461]
G
[124 nt withheld, positions 463-586]
CCCATTCGCCATTCAGGCTGCGCAACTGTTGGGAAGGGCGATCGGTGCGGGCCTCTTCGCTATTACGCCA
GCTGGCGAAAGGGGGATGTGCTGCAAGGCGATTAAGTTGGGTAACGCCAGGGTTTTCCCAGTCACGACGT
TGTAAAACGACGGCCAGTGAGCGCGCCTCGTTCATTCACGTTTTTGAACCCGTGGAGGACGGGCAGACTC
GCGGTGCAAATGTGTTTTACAGCGTGATGGAGCAGATGAAGATGCTCGACACGCTGCAGAACACGCAGCT
AGATTAACCCTAGAAAGATAATCATATTGTGACGTACGTTAAAGATAATCATGTGTAAAATTGACGCATG
TGTTTTATCGGTCTGTATATCGAGGTTTATTTATTAATTTGAATAGATATTAAGTTTTATTATATTTACA
CTTACATACTAATAATAAATTCAACAAACAATTTATTTATGTTTATTTATTTATTAAAAAAAACAAAAAC
TCAAAATTTCTTCTATAAAGTAACAAAACTTTTATGAGGGACAGCCCCCCCCCAAAGCCCCCAGGGATGT
AATTACGTCCCTCCCCCGCTAGGGGGCAGCAGCGAGCCGCCCGGGGCTCCGCTCCGGTCCGGCGCTCCCC
CCGCATCCCCGAGCCGGCAGCGTGCGGGGACAGCCCGGGCACGGGGAAGGTGGCACGGGATCGCTTTCCT
CTGAACGCTTCTCGCTGCTCTTTGAGCCTGCAGACACCTGGGGGGATACGGGGAAAAGGCCTCCACGGCC
ACTAGTAGGCGTTTTGCGCTGCTTCGCGATGTACGGGCCAGATATACGCGTTGACATTGATTATTGACTA
GTTATTAATAGTAATCAATTACGGGGTCATTAGTTCATAGCCCATATATGGAGTTCCGCGTTACATAACT
TACGGTAAATGGCCCGCCTGGCTGACCGCCCAACGACCCCCGCCCATTGACGTCAATAATGACGTATGTT
CCCATAGTAACGCCAATAGGGACTTTCCATTGACGTCAATGGGTGGAGTATTTACGGTAAACTGCCCACT
TGGCAGTACATCAAGTGTATCATATGCCAAGTACGCCCCCTATTGACGTCAATGACGGTAAATGGCCCGC
CTGGCATTATGCCCAGTACATGACCTTATGGGACTTTCCTACTTGGCAGTACATCTACGTATTAGTCATC
GCTATTACCATGGTGATGCGGTTTTGGCAGTACATCAATGGGCGTGGATAGCGGTTTGACTCACGGGGAT
TTCCAAGTCTCCACCCCATTGACGTCAATGGGAGTTTGTTTTGGCACCAAAATCAACGGGACTTTCCAAA
ATGTCGTAACAACTCCGCCCCATTGACGCAAATGGGCGGTAGGCGTGTACGGTGGGAGGTCTATATAAGC
AGAGCTCTCCCTATCAGTGATAGAGATCTCCCTATCAGTGATAGAGATCGTCGACGAGCTCGTTTAGTGA
ACCGTCAGATCGCCTGGAGACGCCATCCACGCTGTTTTGACCTCCATAGAAGACACCGGGACCGATCCAG
CCTCCGGACTCTAGCGTTTAAACTTAAGCTTCGCCACCATGGGATCCGAAAACACTGAGAACAGCGTCGA
TAGCAAGTCCATTAAGAACCTCGAACCTAAAATCATACATGGCAGTGAGAGCATGGATAGCGGCATAAGC
CTTGACAACTCCTATAAAATGGACTACCCGGAGATGGGTCTGTGCATAATAATCAACAACAAGAACTTCC
ACAAATCCACGGGGATGACAAGTAGGTCTGGAACCGATGTCGATGCGGCAAACTTGCGCGAGACCTTTAG
AAACCTCAAGTACGAGGTACGCAATAAAAACGATCTCACTCGCGAGGAAATAGTAGAGCTGATGCGAGAT
GTCAGTAAGGAAGATCATTCCAAGAGATCCTCCTTCGTCTGCGTCTTGTTGAGTCACGGAGAGGAAGGGA
TCATATTCGGTACGAACGGCCCAGTGGATTTGAAAAAGATAACCAATTTCTTTAGAGGTGACCGGTGCCG
CTCTCTCACAGGAAAGCCAAAACTCTTTATTATCCAAGCATGTAGGGGTACGGAACTGGATTGTGGAATC
GAAACTGAGAACTTGTACTTCCAGTCCGGGGTAGATGACGACATGGCCTGCCATAAAATCCCTGTCGAGG
CCGATTTTCTCTACGCCTACTCTACTGCGCCTGGGTATTACAGCTGGAGAAACAGCAAGGATGGTTCCTG
GTTTATACAAAGCCTGTGTGCTATGCTCAAACAGTATGCGGATAAGCTGGAGTTCATGCATATCCTTACC
AGAGTAAATCGCAAAGTGGCCACAGAGTTTGAGTCATTTTCTTTTGACGCAACATTTCACGCCAAGAAGC
AGATTCCTTGTATAGTATCTATGCTGACGAAAGAGCTGTACTTCTATCACAGCACCGGCGGATCTGAAAC
CGTGCGGTTTCAATCCAGCGGCGGTGGAGGACGGAGCAAACTGAATCCACCCGATGAGTCTGGACCCGGT
TGTATGTCATGTAAATGTGTGTTGAGCTGACCCTCTCCCTCCCCCCCCCCTAACGTTACTGGCCGAAGCC
GCTTGGAATAAGGCCGGTGTGCGTTTGTCTATATGTTATTTTCCACCATATTGCCGTCTTTTGGCAATGT
GAGGGCCCGGAAACCTGGCCCTGTCTTCTTGACGAGCATTCCTAGGGGTCTTTCCCCTCTCGCCAAAGGA
ATGCAAGGTCTGTTGAATGTCGTGAAGGAAGCAGTTCCTCTGGAAGCTTCTTGAAGACAAACAACGTCTG
TAGCGACCCTTTGCAGGCAGCGGAACCCCCCACCTGGCGACAGGTGCCTCTGCGGCCAAAAGCCACGTGT
ATAAGATACACCTGCAAAGGCGGCACAACCCCAGTGCCACGTTGTGAGTTGGATAGTTGTGGAAAGAGTC
AAATGGCTCTCCTCAAGCGTATTCAACAAGGGGCTGAAGGATGCCCAGAAGGTACCCCATTGTATGGGAT
CTGATCTGGGGCCTCGGTGCACATGCTTTACATGTGTTTAGTCGAGGTTAAAAAAACGTCTAGGCCCCCC
GAACCACGGGGACGTGGTTTTCCTTTGAAAAACACGATGATAATATGGCCACAACCATGGATCCGAGTAA
GACGTCAAACACAATCGCCGTTTTTCTCCCCAATAAACAGCGGACCGTGGTAAACGTCCGAAACGGGATG
AGTCTCCACGACTGTCTGATGAAAGCCTTGAAGGTGAGGGGGCTTCAGCCTGAATGTTGCGCTGTCTTTC
GCCTTCTCCACGAACACAAGGGCGCAAAGGCGAGGCTTGACTGGAATACAGACGCTGCAAGTTTGATTGG
GGAAGAACTTCAGGTCGATTTCCTCACCGGCGGTGGATCCGAAACCGTGCGGTTTCAATCCGGTGGCTCA
GGGAGCAAGAGTATGAGTTCTATGGTGTCCGACACTAGCTGCACGTTCCCCTCAAGTGATGGGATATTCT
GGAAACACTGGATACAGACTAAAGACGGACAGTGTGGAAGCCCATTGGTTTCCACCCGAGATGGTTTTAT
CGTGGGTATCCATAGCGCCTCTAATTTCACAAACACGAACAACTATTTCACTTCAGTGCCCAAAAACTTT
ATGGAGCTGCTCACAAACCAAGAAGCGCAGCAGTGGGTAAGCGGTTGGAGACTTAACGCTGACTCAGTTC
TCTGGGGGGGGCACAAAGTATTCATGGTAAAGCCAGAGGAGCCATTCCAACCAGTCAAAGAAGCCACACA
ACTTATGAACGAAGGGCGGGGAAGCCTGTTGACATGCGGGGATGTAGAAGAGAATCCAGGCCCCGGGGAG
AGTTTGTTTAAGGGGCCAAGGGACTATAACCCAATATCATCCACTATTTGCCACCTCACTAACGAGAGCG
ATGGACATACAACCTCTCTCTACGGGATAGGCTTCGGTCCTTTCATCATTACCAATAAGCATCTGTTTCG
CCGAAACAACGGTACTCTTCTGGTTCAATCTCTTCATGGTGTCTTCAAGGTGAAAAACACCACTACGCTT
CAGCAACACCTGATTGATGGTAGGGATATGATAATTATCAGAATGCCGAAAGATTTCCCACCTTTTCCAC
AGAAGCTGAAATTCAGGGAACCGCAGAGAGAGGAGAGGATTTGTTTGGTAACGACCAACTTCCAGACGGG
CTCTGGCAGCAGCGAGACGGTTAGATTCCAGAGTGGAGGCGGTGGAGCT
[498 nt withheld, positions 4836-5333]
AAGTTGCGCAAGTTGAACCCCCCTGACGAAAGTGGCCCAGGCTGCATGAGTTGTAAATGCGTCCTCAGCT
GATATCCCTCTCCCTCCCCCCCCCCTAACGTTACTGGCCGAAGCCGCTTGGAATAAGGCCGGTGTGCGTT
TGTCTATATGTTATTTTCCACCATATTGCCGTCTTTTGGCAATGTGAGGGCCCGGAAACCTGGCCCTGTC
TTCTTGACGAGCATTCCTAGGGGTCTTTCCCCTCTCGCCAAAGGAATGCAAGGTCTGTTGAATGTCGTGA
AGGAAGCAGTTCCTCTGGAAGCTTCTTGAAGACAAACAACGTCTGTAGCGACCCTTTGCAGGCAGCGGAA
CCCCCCACCTGGCGACAGGTGCCTCTGCGGCCAAAAGCCACGTGTATAAGATACACCTGCAAAGGCGGCA
CAACCCCAGTGCCACGTTGTGAGTTGGATAGTTGTGGAAAGAGTCAAATGGCTCTCCTCAAGCGTATTCA
ACAAGGGGCTGAAGGATGCCCAGAAGGTACCCCATTGTATGGGATCTGATCTGGGGCCTCGGTGCACATG
CTTTACATGTGTTTAGTCGAGGTTAAAAAAACGTCTAGGCCCCCCGAACCACGGGGACGTGGTTTTCCTT
TGAAAAACACGATGATAATGTGGCCACAACCATGTCAAAAGCACTCCTGAAGGGAGTCCGCGACTTTAAT
CCTATATCAGCGTGTGTATGTTTGCTTGAAAACTCCTCTGATGGGCATTCAGAAAGGCTTTTTGGTATTG
GGTTTGGTCCCTACATAATAGCAAACCAACACCTGTTTCGACGCAATAACGGCGAGCTTACGATTAAGAC
GATGCACGGGGAATTTAAAGTGAAAAACAGCACACAATTGCAAATGAAACCCGTCGAAGGGAGAGACATC
ATTGTAATAAAGATGGCAAAGGATTTCCCACCCTTTCCGCAGAAATTGAAATTCCGGCAACCTACTATAA
AGGATCGAGTTTGTATGGTTTCTACGAACTTTCAGCAAGGCTCTGGCAGCAGCGCTGAGAACTTGTACTT
CCAGAGTGGCGGAGGTGGCAGCGAGCAACTCGAAAAGAAGCTGCAAGCGTTGGAGAAGAAGCTCGCACAA
CTTGAATGGAAAAATCAGGCACTGGAAAAGAAACTGGCTCAAGGTGGCGGAGGATCTGAGAATCTCTACT
TTCAGTCCGGAGGGTCAGGGAGCAAATCAGTCTCCTCCCTCGTGTCCGAATCCTCTCACATCGTTCACAA
GGAAGATACCAGTTTCTGGCAGCATTGGATTACCACAAAAGACGGGCAGTGCGGCTCACCGCTGGTGTCT
ATCATTGACGGGAACATTCTGGGAATCCACTCCCTGACACACACCACTAACGGCTCAAACTATTTCGTTG
AGTTCCCAGAGAAGTTCGTAGCTACATATCTGGACGCTGCGGACGGCTGGTGCAAGAACTGGAAATTCAA
CGCGGACAAGATTTCATGGGGTAGTTTCACGCTTGTCGAAGACGCGCCCGAGGACGACTTTATGGCGAAA
AAAACCGTGGCTGCTATTATGGATAGCGGCGGTGGAGGACGGAGCAAACTGAATCCACCCGATGAGTCTG
GACCCGGTTGTATGTCATGTAAATGTGTGTTGAGCTAGCTCGAGGAGGCGAATTCGAATTTAAATCGGCC
TCGACTGTGCCTTCTAGTTGCCAGCCATCTGTTGTTTGCCCCTCCCCCGTGCCTTCCTTGACCCTGGAAG
GTGCCACTCCCACTGTCCTTTCCTAATAAAATGAGGAAATTGCATCGCATTGTCTGAGTAGGTGTCATTC
TATTCTGGGGGGTGGGGTGGGGCAGGACAGCAAGGGGGAGGATTGGGAAGACAATAGCAGGCATGCTGGG
GACGCGGCCGCAATTTAACGCGAATTAATTCTGTGGAATGTGTGTCAGTTAGGGTGTGGAAAGTCCCCAG
GCTCCCCAGCAGGCAGAAGTATGCAAAGCATGCATCTCAATTAGTCAGCAACCAGGTGTGGAAAGTCCCC
AGGCTCCCCAGCAGGCAGAAGTATGCAAAGCATGCATCTCAATTAGTCAGCAACCATAGTCCCGCCCCTA
ACTCCGCCCATCCCGCCCCTAACTCCGCCCAGTTCCGCCCATTCTCCGCCCCATGGCTGACTAATTTTTT
TTATTTATGCAGAGGCCGAGGCCGCCTCTGCCTCTGAGCTATTCCAGAAGTAGTGAGGAGGCTTTTTTGG
AGGCCTAGGCTTTTGCAAAAAGCTCCCGGGAGCTTGTATATCCATTTTCGGATCTGATCAGCACGTGTTG
ACAATTAATCATCGGCATAGTATATCGGCATAGTATAATACGACAAGGTGAGGAACTAAACCATGGCCAA
GTTGACCAGTGCCGTTCCGGTGCTCACCGCGCGCGACGTCGCCGGAGCGGTCGAGTTCTGGACCGACCGG
CTCGGGTTCTCCCGGGACTTCGTGGAGGACGACTTCGCCGGTGTGGTCCGGGACGACGTGACCCTGTTCA
TCAGCGCGGTCCAGGACCAGGTGGTGCCGGACAACACCCTGGCCTGGGTGTGGGTGCGCGGCCTGGACGA
GCTGTACGCCGAGTGGTCGGAGGTCGTGTCCACGAACTTCCGGGACGCCTCCGGGCCGGCCATGACCGAG
ATCGGCGAGCAGCCGTGGGGGCGGGAGTTCGCCCTGCGCGACCCGGCCGGCAACTGCGTGCACTTCGTGG
CCGAGGAGCAGGACTGAGTCGACAATCAACCTCTGGATTACAAAATTTGTGAAAGATTGACTGGTATTCT
TAACTATGTTGCTCCTTTTACGCTATGTGGATACGCTGCTTTAATGCCTTTGTATCATGCGTTAACTAAA
CTTGTTTATTGCAGCTTATAATGGTTACAAATAAAGCAATAGCATCACAAATTTCACAAATAAAGCATTT
TTTTCACTGCATTCTAGTTGTGGTTTGTCCAAACTCATCAATGTATCTTATCATGTCTGGAATTGACTCA
AATGATGTCAATTAGTCTATCAGAAGCTCATCTGGTCTCCCTTCCGGGGGACAAGACATCCCTGTTTAAT
ATTTAAACAGCAGTGTTCCCAAACTGGGTTCTTATATCCCTTGCTCTGGTCAACCAGGTTGCAGGGTTTC
CTGTCCTCACAGGAACGAAGTCCCTAAAGAAACAGTGGCAGCCAGGTTTAGCCCCGGAATTGACTGGATT
CCTTTTTTAGGGCCCATTGGTATGGCTTTTTCCCCGTATCCCCCCAGGTGTCTGCAGGCTCAAAGAGCAG
CGAGAAGCGTTCAGAGGAAAGCGATCCCGTGCCACCTTCCCCGTGCCCGGGCTGTCCCCGCACGCTGCCG
GCTCGGGGATGCGGGGGGAGCGCCGGACCGGAGCGGAGCCCCGGGCGGCTCGCTGCTGCCCCCTAGCGGG
GGAGGGACGTAATTACATCCCTGGGGGCTTTGGGGGGGGGCTGTCCCTGATATCTATAACAAGAAAATAT
ATATATAATAAGTTATCACGTAAGTAGAACATGAAATAACAATATAATTATCGTATGAGTTAAATCTTAA
AAGTCACGTAAAAGATAATCATGCGTCATTTTGACTCACGCGGTCGTTATAGTTCAAAATCAGTGACACT
TACCGCATTGACAAGCACGCCTCACGGGAGCTCCAAGCGGCGACTGAGATGTCCTAAATGCACAGCGACG
GATTCGCGCTATTTAGAAAGAGAGAGCAATATTTCAAGAATGCATGCGTCAATTTTACGCAGACTATCTT
TCTAGGGTTAATCTAGCTGCATCAGGATCATATCGTCGGGTCTTTTTTCCGGCTCAGTCATCGCCCAAGC
TGGCGCTATCTGGGCATCGGGGAGGAAGAAGCCCGTGCCTTTTCCCGCGAGGTTGAAGCGGCATGGAAAG
AGTTTGCCGAGGATGACTGCTGCTGCATTGACGTTGAGCGAAAACGCACGTTTACCATGATGATTCGGGA
AGGTGTGGCCATGCACGCCTTTAACGGTGAACTGTTCGTTCAGGCCACCTGGGATACCAGTTCGTCGCGG
CTTTTCCGGACACAGTTCCGGATGGTCAGCCCGAAGCGCATCAGCAACCCGAACAATACCGGCGACAGCC
GGAACTGCCGTGCCGGTGTGCAGATTAATGACAGCGGTGCGGCGCTGGGATATTACGTCAGCGAGGACGG
GTATCCTGGCTGGATGCCGCAGAAATGGACATGGATACCCCGTGAGTTACCCGGCGGGCGCGCTTGGCGT
AATCATGGTCATAGCTGTTTCCTGTGTGAAATTGTTATCCGCTCACAATTCCACACAACATACGAGCCGG
AAGCATAAAGTGTAAAGCCTGGGGTGCCTAATGAGTGAGCTAACTCACATTAATTGCGTTGCGCTCACTG
CCCGCTTTCCAGTCGGGAAACCTGTCGTGCCAGCTGCATTAATGAATCGGCCAACGCGCGGGGAGAGGCG
GTTTGCGTATTGGGCGCTCTTCCGCTTCCTCGCTCACTGACTCGCTGCGCTCGGTCGTTCGGCTGCGGCG
AGCGGTATCAGCTCACTCAAAGGCGGTAATACGGTTATCCACAGAATCAGGGGATAACGCAGGAAAGAAC
ATGTGAGCAAAAGGCCAGCAAAAGGCCAGGAACCGTAAAAAGGCCGCGTTGCTGGCGTTTTTCCATAGGC
TCCGCCCCCCTGACGAGCATCACAAAAATCGACGCTCAAGTCAGAGGTGGCGAAACCCGACAGGACTATA
AAGATACCAGGCGTTTCCCCCTGGAAGCTCCCTCGTGCGCTCTCCTGTTCCGACCCTGCCGCTTACCGGA
TACCTGTCCGCCTTTCTCCCTTCGGGAAGCGTGGCGCTTTCTCATAGCTCACGCTGTAGGTATCTCAGTT
CGGTGTAGGTCGTTCGCTCCAAGCTGGGCTGTGTGCACGAACCCCCCGTTCAGCCCGACCGCTGCGCCTT
ATCCGGTAACTATCGTCTTGAGTCCAACCCGGTAAGACACGACTTATCGCCACTGGCAGCAGCCACTGGT
AACAGGATTAGCAGAGCGAGGTATGTAGGCGGTGCTACAGAGTTCTTGAAGTGGTGGCCTAACTACGGCT
ACACTAGAAGAACAGTATTTGGTATCTGCGCTCTGCTGAAGCCAGTTACCTTCGGAAAAAGAGTTGGTAG
CTCTTGATCCGGCAAACAAACCACCGCTGGTAGCGGTGGTTTTTTTGTTTGCAAGCAGCAGATTACGCGC
AGAAAAAAAGGATCTCAAGAAGATCCTTTGATCTTTTCTACGGGGTCTGACGCTCAGTGGAACGAAAACT
CACGTTAAGGGATTTTGGTCATGAGATTATCAAAAAGGATCTTCACCTAGATCCTTTTAAATTAAAAATG
AAGTTTTAAATCAATCTAAAGTATATATGAGTAAACTTGGTCTGACAGTTACCAATGCTTAATCAGTGAG
GCACCTATCTCAGCGATCTGTCTATTTCGTTCATCCATAGTTGCCTGACTCCCCGTCGTGTAGATAACTA
CGATACGGGAGGGCTTACCATCTGGCCCCAGTGCTGCAATGATACCGCGAGACCCACGCTCACCGGCTCC
AGATTTATCAGCAATAAACCAGCCAGCCGGAAGGGCCGAGCGCAGAAGTGGTCCTGCAACTTTATCCGCC
TCCATCCAGTCTATTAATTGTTGCCGGGAAGCTAGAGTAAGTAGTTCGCCAGTTAATAGTTTGCGCAACG
TTGTTGCCATTGCTACAGGCATCGTGGTGTCACGCTCGTCGTTTGGTATGGCTTCATTCAGCTCCGGTTC
CCAACGATCAAGGCGAGTTACATGATCCCCCATGTTGTGCAAAAAAGCGGTTAGCTCCTTCGGTCCTCCG
ATCGTTGTCAGAAGTAAGTTGGCCGCAGTGTTATCACTCATGGTTATGGCAGCACTGCATAATTCTCTTA
CTGTCATGCCATCCGTAAGATGCTTTTCTGTGACTGGTGAGTACTCAACCAAGTCATTCTGAGAATAGTG
TATGCGGCGACCGAGTTGCTCTTGCCCGGCGTCAATACGGGATAATACCGCGCCACATAGCAGAACTTTA
AAAGTGCTCATCATTGGAAAACGTTCTTCGGGGCGAAAACTCTCAAGGATCTTACCGCTGTTGAGATCCA
GTTCGATGTAACCCACTCGTGCACCCAACTGATCTTCAGCATCTTTTACTTTCACCAGCGTTTCTGGGTG
AGCAAAAACAGGAAGGCAAAATGCCGCAAAAAAGGGAATAAGGGCGACACGGAAATGTTGAATACTCAT
Features (pLannotate 1.2.2; 33 found; start..end, strand, type, name):
      1..105     -  promoter       AmpR promoter: bla
    158..586     -  rep_origin     f1 ori (sequence partly withheld): f1 bacteriophage origin of replication; arrow indicates direction of (+) strand synthesis
    591..746     -  CDS            lacZα (fragment): LacZα fragment of β-galactosidase; lacZ fragment
    748..867     +  CDS            B (fragment): PORTL_LAMBD - Experimental evidence at protein level: Swiss-Prot protein existence level 1. Forms the portal vertex of the capsid (PubMed:6228056, PubMed:6232391). This portal plays critical roles in head assembly, genome packaging, neck/tail attachment, and genome ejection (Probable). The portal protein multimerizes as a single ring-shaped homododecamer arranged around a central channel (PubMed:6232391). Binds to the terminase subunits to form the packaging machine (PubMed:7799432). From Escherichia phage lambda (Bacteriophage lambda).
   1409..1788    +  enhancer       CMV enhancer: human cytomegalovirus immediate early enhancer
   1789..1992    +  promoter       CMV promoter: human cytomegalovirus (CMV) immediate early promoter
   1994..2013    +  promoter       PLtetO-1 promoter (fragment): modified phage lambda PL promoter with tet operator sites (Lutz and Bujard, 1997)
   2015..2034    +  promoter       PLtetO-1 promoter (fragment): modified phage lambda PL promoter with tet operator sites (Lutz and Bujard, 1997)
   2042..2075    +  promoter       TRE3GV promoter (fragment): 3rd-generation Tet-responsive promoter that can be activated by binding of Tet-On® 3G, optimized for retroviral and lentiviral vectors
   2174..3016    +  CDS            CASP3: CASP3_HUMAN - Also known as CPP32. Experimental evidence at protein level: Swiss-Prot protein existence level 1. Involved in the activation cascade of caspases responsible for apoptosis execution (PubMed:7596430). At the onset of apoptosis it proteolytically cleaves poly(ADP-ribose) polymerase (PARP) at a '216- Asp-|-Gly-217' bond (PubMed:7774019). Cleaves and activates sterol regulatory element binding proteins (SREBPs) between the basic helix- loop-helix leucine zipper domain and the membrane attachment domain. Cleaves and activates caspase-6, -7 and -9 (PubMed:7596430). Involved in the clea
   3074..3133    +  CDS            HRAS (fragment): RASH_HUMAN - Also known as HRAS1. Experimental evidence at protein level: Swiss-Prot protein existence level 1. Involved in the activation of Ras protein signal transduction (PubMed:22821884). Ras proteins bind GDP/GTP and possess intrinsic GTPase activity (PubMed:12740440, PubMed:14500341, PubMed:9020151). From Homo sapiens (Human).
   3247..3709    +  misc_feature   IRES: internal ribosome entry site (IRES) of the encephalomyocarditis virus (EMCV)
   3684..3971    +  CDS            RAF1 (fragment): RAF1_HUMAN - Also known as RAF. Experimental evidence at protein level: Swiss-Prot protein existence level 1. Serine/threonine-protein kinase that acts as a regulatory link between the membrane-associated Ras GTPases and the MAPK/ERK cascade, and this critical regulatory link functions as a switch determining cell fate decisions including proliferation, differentiation, apoptosis, survival and oncogenic transformation. RAF1 activation initiates a mitogen-activated protein kinase (MAPK) cascade that comprises a sequential phosphorylation of the dual-specific MAPK kinases (MAP2K1/MEK1 and MAP2K2
   3990..4379    +  CDS            POLG_TEV (fragment): Experimental evidence at protein level: Swiss-Prot protein existence level 1. [Nuclear inclusion protein A]: has RNA-binding and proteolytic activities. From Tobacco etch virus (TEV).
   4431..4799    +  CDS            POLG_TEV (fragment): Experimental evidence at protein level: Swiss-Prot protein existence level 1. [Nuclear inclusion protein A]: has RNA-binding and proteolytic activities. From Tobacco etch virus (TEV).
   4836..5402    +  CDS            HRAS (sequence partly withheld): RASH_HUMAN - Also known as HRAS1. Experimental evidence at protein level: Swiss-Prot protein existence level 1. Involved in the activation of Ras protein signal transduction (PubMed:22821884). Ras proteins bind GDP/GTP and possess intrinsic GTPase activity (PubMed:12740440, PubMed:14500341, PubMed:9020151). From Homo sapiens (Human).
   5519..5981    +  misc_feature   IRES: internal ribosome entry site (IRES) of the encephalomyocarditis virus (EMCV)
   5998..6897    +  CDS            POLG_TVMV (fragment): Experimental evidence at protein level: Swiss-Prot protein existence level 1. [Nuclear inclusion protein A]: has RNA-binding and proteolytic activities. From Tobacco vein mottling virus (TVMV).
   6919..6978    +  CDS            HRAS (fragment): RASH_HUMAN - Also known as HRAS1. Experimental evidence at protein level: Swiss-Prot protein existence level 1. Involved in the activation of Ras protein signal transduction (PubMed:22821884). Ras proteins bind GDP/GTP and possess intrinsic GTPase activity (PubMed:12740440, PubMed:14500341, PubMed:9020151). From Homo sapiens (Human).
   7018..7225    +  polyA_signal   bGH poly(A) signal: bovine growth hormone polyadenylation signal
   7263..7592    +  promoter       SV40 promoter: SV40 enhancer and early promoter
   7640..7687    +  promoter       EM7 promoter: synthetic bacterial promoter&nbsp
   7706..8080    +  CDS            BleoR: antibiotic-binding protein; Sh ble from Streptoalloteichus hindustanus; confers resistance to bleomycin, phleomycin, and Zeocin™
   8087..8193    +  misc_feature   WPRE (fragment): woodchuck hepatitis virus posttranscriptional regulatory element
   8202..8323    +  polyA_signal   SV40 poly(A) signal: SV40 polyadenylation signal
   8341..8433    +  ncRNA          G-CSF SLDE: Accession: RF00183 - G-CSF factor stem-loop destabilising element (SLDE)
   9130..9597    +  CDS            B (fragment): PORTL_LAMBD - Experimental evidence at protein level: Swiss-Prot protein existence level 1. Forms the portal vertex of the capsid (PubMed:6228056, PubMed:6232391). This portal plays critical roles in head assembly, genome packaging, neck/tail attachment, and genome ejection (Probable). The portal protein multimerizes as a single ring-shaped homododecamer arranged around a central channel (PubMed:6232391). Binds to the terminase subunits to form the packaging machine (PubMed:7799432). From Escherichia phage lambda (Bacteriophage lambda).
   9633..9655    -  protein_bind   lac operator (fragment): The lac repressor binds to the lac operator to inhibit transcription in E. coli. This inhibition can be relieved by adding lactose or isopropyl-β-D-thiogalactopyranoside (IPTG). lac repressor encoded by lacI
   9659..9689    -  promoter       lac promoter: promoter for the E. coli lac operon
   9704..9725    -  protein_bind   CAP binding site: CAP binding activates transcription in the presence of cAMP. E. coli catabolite activator protein
   9738..9830    -  CDS            lacI (fragment): lac repressor; lacI; The lac repressor binds to the lac operator to inhibit transcription in E. coli. This inhibition can be relieved by adding lactose or isopropyl-β-D-thiogalactopyranoside (IPTG).
  10013..10601   -  rep_origin     ori: high-copy-number ColE1/pMB1/pBR322/pUC origin of replication
  10772..11632   -  CDS            AmpR: β-lactamase; bla; confers resistance to ampicillin, carbenicillin, and related antibiotics
