[The description below was written by a language model from this plasmid's Addgene catalogue record and pLannotate feature annotations shown in this document.]
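Description:
PB-CMV-TO-Casp-rastvTEV-teTVMV2 is an 11.6 kb mammalian expression plasmid built on the PB-CMV-TO backbone. It is propagated in E. coli through a high-copy ColE1/pUC-type origin with ampicillin resistance (AmpR), and it also retains an f1 origin and remnants of a lacZα/lac promoter cloning region. The "PB" prefix suggests a piggyBac transposon vector, but no transposon terminal repeats are annotated in the feature table, so this is not confirmed by the record. For selection in mammalian cells, an SV40 promoter (with a tandem bacterial EM7 promoter) drives BleoR, which confers Zeocin/bleomycin resistance. It is followed by a WPRE fragment and an SV40 polyadenylation signal.

The synthetic payload is a single tricistronic transcription unit. It is driven by the CMV enhancer/promoter, followed by two short tet operator matches, an arrangement that would permit Tet repressor-controlled, tetracycline/doxycycline-inducible expression. The unit ends at a bGH poly(A) signal. The first cistron encodes human caspase-3 followed by a short HRAS C-terminal fragment, presumably the membrane-targeting tail. After an EMCV IRES, the second cistron combines a RAF1 fragment, likely its Ras-binding region, two separate TEV protease fragments (consistent with a split protease), and full-length HRAS. A second EMCV IRES leads to TVMV protease, again followed by the short HRAS fragment.

The stated purpose is expression of a combination of proteases and their reporter, in the context of engineered protein circuits in living cells. The layout suggests a Ras-linked TEV protease acting with TVMV on a caspase-3 output, but the record does not spell out cleavage sites, degrons or the exact circuit logic.
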