Addgene plasmid #116098: PB-CMV-TO-Casp-rastvTEV-teTVMV2
Purpose: Expresses a combination of proteases and their reporter
Depositing lab: Michael Elowitz. Depositing organization: California Institute of Technology. Publication: Programmable protein circuits in living cells. Gao XJ, Chong LS, Kim MS, Elowitz MB. Science. 2018 Sep 21;361(6408):1252-1258. doi: 10.1126/science.aat5062. PubMed 30237357.
Backbone
  Vector backbone: PB-CMV-TO
  Vector type: Mammalian Expression
Growth in bacteria
  Bacterial resistance: Ampicillin, 100 μg/mL
  Growth temperature: 37°C
  Growth strain: DH5alpha
  Copy number: High Copy
Gene/Insert
  Gene/Insert name: Casp-rastvTEV-teTVMV2
  Species: Synthetic
  Cloning method: Gibson Cloning
Terms and licenses: Academic/Nonprofit Terms; Industry Terms: Not Available to Industry
How to cite: PB-CMV-TO-Casp-rastvTEV-teTVMV2 was a gift from Michael Elowitz (Addgene plasmid # 116098 ; http://n2t.net/addgene:116098 ; RRID:Addgene_116098)
